Addgene plasmid #213520: pRSF_his6_sumo_NL63_NSP14
Purpose: Expresses NSP14 of hCoV NL63
Depositing lab: Thomas Tuschl. Depositing organization: Rockefeller University. Publication: Small-molecule inhibition of SARS-CoV-2 NSP14 RNA cap methyltransferase. Meyer C, Garzia A, Miller MW, Huggins DJ, Myers RW, Hoffmann HH, Ashbrook AW, Jannath SY, Liverton N, Kargman S, Zimmerman M, Nelson AM, Sharma V, Dolgov E, Cangialosi J, Penalva-Lopez S, Alvarez N, Chang CW, Oswal N, Gonzalez I, Rasheed R, Goldgirsh K, Davis JA, Ramos-Espiritu L, Menezes MR, Larson C, Nitsche J, Ganichkin O, Alwaseem H, Molina H, Steinbacher S, Glickman JF, Perlin DS, Rice CM, Meinke PT, Tuschl T. Nature. 2024 Dec 11. doi: 10.1038/s41586-024-08320-0. PubMed 39663451.
Backbone
  Vector backbone: pRSF-His6-sumo
  Backbone size w/o insert (bp): 3900
  Total vector size (bp): 5500
  Vector type: Bacterial Expression
Growth in bacteria
  Bacterial resistance: Kanamycin, 50 μg/mL
  Growth temperature: 37°C
  Growth strain: DH5alpha
  Copy number: Unknown
Gene/Insert
  Gene/Insert name: hCoV NL63 NSP14
  Species: hCoV NL63
  Entrez Gene: ORF1ab (a.k.a. HCNV63gp1)
  Tag / fusion protein: His6-sumo (N terminal on backbone)
  Cloning method: Restriction Enzyme; 5′ cloning site BamHI (not destroyed); 3′ cloning site XhoI (not destroyed)
  Sequencing primers: 5′ GGCTGATGGAAGCGTTCGCTA; 3′ T7-term
Terms and licenses: Academic/Nonprofit Terms; Industry Terms: Not Available to Industry
How to cite: pRSF_his6_sumo_NL63_NSP14 was a gift from Thomas Tuschl (Addgene plasmid # 213520 ; http://n2t.net/addgene:213520 ; RRID:Addgene_213520)
