[The description below was written by a language model from this plasmid's Addgene catalogue record and pLannotate feature annotations shown in this document.]
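Description:
pRSF_his6_sumo_NL63_NSP14 is a bacterial expression plasmid of about 5.5 kb, built on the pRSF-His6-sumo backbone, for producing the NSP14 protein of human coronavirus NL63 in E. coli. It replicates from the RSF1030 origin, which is compatible with other common origin types and so allows co-maintenance with a second plasmid. Selection is with kanamycin through an aminoglycoside phosphotransferase gene. The plasmid also carries lacI with its own promoter, supplying the lac repressor that keeps expression off until induction.

The expression cassette consists of a T7 promoter followed by a lac operator and the phage T7 gene 10 ribosome binding site, so transcription requires a host that provides T7 RNA polymerase and can be induced with IPTG. The open reading frame begins with a His6 tag (annotated as a short tag fragment), then a thrombin cleavage site and a truncated yeast SMT3 SUMO domain, fused directly to the NSP14 coding segment. That segment was cloned between BamHI and XhoI and is annotated as a roughly 1.55 kb fragment of the NL63 ORF1ab replicase polyprotein. The functional text attached to that annotation is generic to the polyprotein entry rather than specific to NSP14. The S-tag and other tag fragments lying between the insert and the T7 terminator appear to be backbone remnants, and the record does not indicate whether they are translated. The short TcR fragments also appear to be vector remnants.

The His6-SUMO fusion typically supports nickel affinity purification and improved solubility, and the tag can be removed with a SUMO protease. The associated publication concerns small-molecule inhibition of the SARS-CoV-2 NSP14 RNA cap methyltransferase, which suggests the recombinant NL63 protein served as a related coronavirus enzyme for biochemical work, although the record does not state this.
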