Features (pLannotate 1.2.2; 19 found; start..end, strand, type, name):
    851..928     -  promoter       lacI promoter: lacI
    936..971     -  CDS            TcR (fragment): tetracycline efflux protein; tet; confers resistance to tetracycline
    974..992     +  promoter       T7 promoter: promoter for bacteriophage T7 RNA polymerase
    993..1017    +  protein_bind   lac operator: The lac repressor binds to the lac operator to inhibit transcription in E. coli. This inhibition can be relieved by adding lactose or isopropyl-β-D-thiogalactopyranoside (IPTG). lac repressor encoded by lacI
   1032..1054    +  RBS            RBS: efficient ribosome binding site from bacteriophage T7 gene 10 (Olins and Rangwala, 1989)
   1073..1089    +  CDS            capTEV™ (fragment): composite tag for in vivo biotinylation, TEV protease cleavage, and 6xHis tagging
   1100..1117    +  CDS            thrombin site: thrombin recognition and cleavage site
   1130..1422    +  CDS            SUMO (fragment): cleavable ubiquitin-like protein tag; S. cerevisiae SMT3 (truncated)
   1424..2977    +  CDS            rep (fragment): R1AB_CVHNL - Experimental evidence at protein level: Swiss-Prot protein existence level 1. NendoU is a Mn(2+)-dependent, uridylate-specific enzyme, which leaves 2'-3'-cyclic phosphates 5' to the cleaved bond. From Human coronavirus NL63 (HCoV-NL63).
   2996..3037    +  CDS            S-Tag (fragment): affinity and epitope tag derived from pancreatic ribonuclease A
   3067..3084    +  CDS            SET1 (fragment): solubility-enhancement tag derived from T7 phage gene 10B
   3092..3139    +  terminator     T7 terminator: transcription terminator for bacteriophage T7 RNA polymerase
   3303..3360    +  promoter       AmpR promoter (fragment): bla
   3369..4184    -  CDS            KanR: aminoglycoside phosphotransferase; aph(3')-Ia; confers resistance to kanamycin in bacteria or G418 (Geneticin®) in eukaryotes
   4185..4276    -  promoter       AmpR promoter: bla
   4292..5041    -  rep_origin     RSF ori: Plasmids containing the RSF 1030 origin of replication can be propagated in E. coli cells that contain additional plasmids with compatible origins.
   5124..5188    -  CDS            TcR (fragment): tetracycline efflux protein; tet; confers resistance to tetracycline
   5203..5224    -  protein_bind   CAP binding site: CAP binding activates transcription in the presence of cAMP. E. coli catabolite activator protein
   5237..850     -  CDS            lacI (across the origin): lac repressor; lacI; The lac repressor binds to the lac operator to inhibit transcription in E. coli. This inhibition can be relieved by adding lactose or isopropyl-β-D-thiogalactopyranoside (IPTG).
>Addgene plasmid #213520 | pRSF_his6_sumo_NL63_NSP14 | addgene full sequence | sequence record 421664 | Addgene NGS Result
GGATATAACATGAGCTGTCTTCGGTATCGTCGTATCCCACTACCGAGATGTCCGCACCAACGCGCAGCCC
GGACTCGGTAATGGCGCGCATTGCGCCCAGCGCCATCTGATCGTTGGCAACCAGCATCGCAGTGGGAACG
ATGCCCTCATTCAGCATTTGCATGGTTTGTTGAAAACCGGACATGGCACTCCAGTCGCCTTCCCGTTCCG
CTATCGGCTGAATTTGATTGCGAGTGAGATATTTATGCCAGCCAGCCAGACGCAGACGCGCCGAGACAGA
ACTTAATGGGCCCGCTAACAGCGCGATTTGCTGGTGACCCAATGCGACCAGATGCTCCACGCCCAGTCGC
GTACCGTCTTCATGGGAGAAAATAATACTGTTGATGGGTGTCTGGTCAGAGACATCAAGAAATAACGCCG
GAACATTAGTGCAGGCAGCTTCCACAGCAATGGCATCCTGGTCATCCAGCGGATAGTTAATGATCAGCCC
ACTGACGCGTTGCGCGAGAAGATTGTGCACCGCCGCTTTACAGGCTTCGACGCCGCTTCGTTCTACCATC
GACACCACCACGCTGGCACCCAGTTGATCGGCGCGAGATTTAATCGCCGCGACAATTTGCGACGGCGCGT
GCAGGGCCAGACTGGAGGTGGCAACGCCAATCAGCAACGACTGTTTGCCCGCCAGTTGTTGTGCCACGCG
GTTGGGAATGTAATTCAGCTCCGCCATCGCCGCTTCCACTTTTTCCCGCGTTTTCGCAGAAACGTGGCTG
GCCTGGTTCACCACGCGGGAAACGGTCTGATAAGAGACACCGGCATACTCTGCGACATCGTATAACGTTA
CTGGTTTCACATTCACCACCCTGAATTGACTCTCTTCCGGGCGCTATCATGCCATACCGCGAAAGGTTTT
GCGCCATTCGATGGTGTCCGGGATCTCGACGCTCTCCCTTATGCGACTCCTGCATTAGGAAATTAATACG
ACTCACTATAGGGGAATTGTGAGCGGATAACAATTCCCCTGTAGAAATAATTTTGTTTAACTTTAATAAG
GAGATATACCATGGGCAGCAGCCATCATCATCATCATCACAGCAGCGGCCTGGTGCCGCGCGGCAGCCAC
ATGGCAAGCATGTCGGACTCAGAAGTCAATCAAGAAGCTAAGCCAGAGGTCAAGCCAGAAGTCAAGCCTG
AGACTCACATCAATTTAAAGGTGTCCGATGGATCTTCAGAGATCTTCTTCAAGATCAAAAAGACCACTCC
TTTAAGAAGGCTGATGGAAGCGTTCGCTAAAAGACAGGGTAAGGAAATGGACTCCTTAAGATTCTTGTAC
GACGGTATTAGAATCCAAGCTGATCAGACCCCTGAAGATTTGGACATGGAGGATAACGATATTATTGAGG
CTCACAGAGAACAGATTGGTGGATCCAGCCAGGTTTGTGGCTTGTTTAAAAATTGTACACGCACTCCTCT
TAATTTACCACCAACTCATGCACACACTTTCTTGTCGTTGTCAGATCAGTTTAAGACTACAGGTGATTTA
GCTGTTCAAATAGGTTCAAATAACGTTTGTACTTATGAACATGTTATATCATTTATGGGTTTTAGGTTTG
ATATTAGTATTCCTGGTAGTCATAGTTTGTTTTGTACACGTGACTTTGCTATTCGTAATGTGCGTGGTTG
GTTGGGTATGGATGTTGAAAGTGCTCATGTTTGTGGCGATAACATAGGTACTAATGTTCCTTTACAGGTT
GGTTTTTCAAATGGTGTTAATTTTGTTGTGCAAACTGAAGGTTGTGTGTCTACCAATTTTGGTGATGTTA
TTAAACCTGTTTGTGCAAAATCTCCACCAGGTGAACAATTTAGACACCTTATTCCTCTTTTACGTAAAGG
ACAACCTTGGTTAATTGTTCGTAGACGCATTGTGCAAATGATATCTGATTATTTGTCCAATTTGTCTGAC
ATTCTTGTCTTTGTTTTGTGGGCAGGTAGTTTGGAATTAACTACAATGCGTTACTTTGTAAAAATAGGGC
CAATTAAATATTGTTATTGTGGTAATTCTGCCACTTGTTATAATTCAGTTAGTAATGAATATTGTTGTTT
TAAACATGCATTGGGTTGTGATTATGTTTACAATCCGTATGCTTTTGATATACAACAGTGGGGTTATGTT
GGTTCCTTGAGCCAAAACCACCACACATTCTGTAACATTCATAGAAACGAGCATGATGCCTCTGGTGATG
CTGTTATGACACGTTGTTTGGCAGTACATGATTGTTTTGTCAAAAATGTTGATTGGACTGTAACGTACCC
CTTTATTGCAAATGAGAAATTTATCAATGGCTGTGGGCGTAATGTCCAGGGACATGTTGTTCGTGCAGCC
TTGAAATTGTATAAACCTAGTGTTATTCATGACATTGGTAATCCTAAAGGTGTACGTTGTGCTGTTACTG
ATGCCAAATGGTACTGTTATGACAAGCAACCTGTTAATAGTAATGTCAAGTTGTTGGATTATGATTATGC
AACCCATGGTCAACTTGATGGTCTTTGTTTATTCTGGAATTGTAATGTTGATATGTATCCAGAATTTTCA
ATTGTGTGTCGTTTTGACACACGTACTCGTTCTGTTTTTAATTTAGAAGGTGTTAATGGTGGTTCTCTTT
ATGTTAACAAACATGCGTTTCATACACCAGCATATGATAAACGTGCTTTTGTTAAATTAAAACCTATGCC
CTTTTTTTACTTTGATGACAGTGATTGTGATGTTGTGCAAGAACAAGTTAATTATGTACCCCTTCGCGCT
AGTAGTTGTGTTACTCGTTGTAATATAGGTGGTGCTGTTTGTTCAAAACATGCAAATTTGTATCAAAAAT
ATGTTGAGGCATATAATACATTTACACAGGCAGGTTTTAACATTTGGGTACCACATAGTTTTGATGTTTA
TAATTTGTGGCAAATTTTTATTGAAACTAATTTACAATGACCGCTCGAGTCTGGTAAAGAAACCGCTGCT
GCGAAATTTGAACGCCAGCACATGGACTCGTCTACTAGCGCAGCTTAATTAACCTAGGCTGCTGCCACCG
CTGAGCAATAACTAGCATAACCCCTTGGGGCCTCTAAACGGGTCTTGAGGGGTTTTTTGCTGAAACCTCA
GGCATTTGAGAAGCACACGGTCACACTGCTTCCGGTAGTCAATAAACCGGTAAACCAGCAATAGACATAA
GCGGCTATTTAACGACCCTGCCCTGAACCGACGACAAGCTGACGACCGGGTCTCCGCAAGTGGCACTTTT
CGGGGAAATGTGCGCGGAACCCCTATTTGTTTATTTTTCTAAATACATTCAAATATGTATCCGCTCATGA
ATTAATTCTTAGAAAAACTCATCGAGCATCAAATGAAACTGCAATTTATTCATATCAGGATTATCAATAC
CATATTTTTGAAAAAGCCGTTTCTGTAATGAAGGAGAAAACTCACCGAGGCAGTTCCATAGGATGGCAAG
ATCCTGGTATCGGTCTGCGATTCCGACTCGTCCAACATCAATACAACCTATTAATTTCCCCTCGTCAAAA
ATAAGGTTATCAAGTGAGAAATCACCATGAGTGACGACTGAATCCGGTGAGAATGGCAAAAGTTTATGCA
TTTCTTTCCAGACTTGTTCAACAGGCCAGCCATTACGCTCGTCATCAAAATCACTCGCATCAACCAAACC
GTTATTCATTCGTGATTGCGCCTGAGCGAGACGAAATACGCGGTCGCTGTTAAAAGGACAATTACAAACA
GGAATCGAATGCAACCGGCGCAGGAACACTGCCAGCGCATCAACAATATTTTCACCTGAATCAGGATATT
CTTCTAATACCTGGAATGCTGTTTTCCCGGGGATCGCAGTGGTGAGTAACCATGCATCATCAGGAGTACG
GATAAAATGCTTGATGGTCGGAAGAGGCATAAATTCCGTCAGCCAGTTTAGTCTGACCATCTCATCTGTA
ACATCATTGGCAACGCTACCTTTGCCATGTTTCAGAAACAACTCTGGCGCATCGGGCTTCCCATACAATC
GATAGATTGTCGCACCTGATTGCCCGACATTATCGCGAGCCCATTTATACCCATATAAATCAGCATCCAT
GTTGGAATTTAATCGCGGCCTAGAGCAAGACGTTTCCCGTTGAATATGGCTCATACTCTTCCTTTTTCAA
TATTATTGAAGCATTTATCAGGGTTATTGTCTCATGAGCGGATACATATTTGAATGTATTTAGAAAAATA
AACAAATAGGCATGCAGCGCTCTTCCGCTTCCTCGCTCACTGACTCGCTACGCTCGGTCGTTCGACTGCG
GCGAGCGGTGTCAGCTCACTCAAAAGCGGTAATACGGTTATCCACAGAATCAGGGGATAAAGCCGGAAAG
AACATGTGAGCAAAAAGCAAAGCACCGGAAGAAGCCAACGCCGCAGGCGTTTTTCCATAGGCTCCGCCCC
CCTGACGAGCATCACAAAAATCGACGCTCAAGCCAGAGGTGGCGAAACCCGACAGGACTATAAAGATACC
AGGCGTTTCCCCCTGGAAGCTCCCTCGTGCGCTCTCCTGTTCCGACCCTGCCGCTTACCGGATACCTGTC
CGCCTTTCTCCCTTCGGGAAGCGTGGCGCTTTCTCATAGCTCACGCTGTTGGTATCTCAGTTCGGTGTAG
GTCGTTCGCTCCAAGCTGGGCTGTGTGCACGAACCCCCCGTTCAGCCCGACCGCTGCGCCTTATCCGGTA
ACTATCGTCTTGAGTCCAACCCGGTAAGACACGACTTATCGCCACTGGCAGCAGCCATTGGTAACTGATT
TAGAGGACTTTGTCTTGAAGTTATGCACCTGTTAAGGCTAAACTGAAAGAACAGATTTTGGTGAGTGCGG
TCCTCCAACCCACTTACCTTGGTTCAAAGAGTTGGTAGCTCAGCGAACCTTGAGAAAACCACCGTTGGTA
GCGGTGGTTTTTCTTTATTTATGAGATGATGAATCAATCGGTCTATCAAGTCAACGAACAGCTATTCCGT
TACTCTAGATTTCAGTGCAATTTATCTCTTCAAATGTAGCACCTGAAGTCAGCCCCATACGATATAAGTT
GTAATTCTCATGTTAGTCATGCCCCGCGCCCACCGGAAGGAGCTGACTGGGTTGAAGGCTCTCAAGGGCA
TCGGTCGAGATCCCGGTGCCTAATGAGTGAGCTAACTTACATTAATTGCGTTGCGCTCACTGCCCGCTTT
CCAGTCGGGAAACCTGTCGTGCCAGCTGCATTAATGAATCGGCCAACGCGCGGGGAGAGGCGGTTTGCGT
ATTGGGCGCCAGGGTGGTTTTTCTTTTCACCAGTGAGACGGGCAACAGCTGATTGCCCTTCACCGCCTGG
CCCTGAGAGAGTTGCAGCAAGCGGTCCACGCTGGTTTGCCCCAGCAGGCGAAAATCCTGTTTGATGGTGG
TTAACGGCG
